>Addgene plasmid #102553 | GfaABC1D-cyto-iATPSnFR1.0 | addgene full sequence | sequence record 198421 | Addgene NGS Result
TAATGTGAGTTAGCTCACTCATTAGGCACCCCAGGCTTTACACTTTATGCTTCCGGCTCGTATGTTGTGT
GGAATTGTGAGCGGATAACAATTTCACACAGGAAACAGCTATGACCATGATTACGCCAGATTTAATTAAG
GCCTTAATTAGGCTGCGCGCTCGCTCGCTCACTGAGGCCGCCCGGGCAAAGCCCGGGCGTCGGGCGACCT
TTGGTCGCCCGGCCTCAGTGAGCGAGCGAGCGCGCAGAGAGGGAGTGGCCAACTCCATCACTAGGGGTTC
CTTGTAGTTAATGATTAACCCGCCATGCTACTTATCTACGTAGCCATGCTCTAGGAAGATCTAACATATC
CTGGTGTGGAGTAGGGGACGCTGCTCTGACAGAGGCTCGGGGGCCTGAGCTGGCTCTGTGAGCTGGGGAG
GAGGCAGACAGCCAGGCCTTGTCTGCAAGCAGACCTGGCAGCATTGGGCTGGCCGCCCCCCAGGGCCTCC
TCTTCATGCCCAGTGAATGACTCACCTTGGCACAGACACAATGTTCGGGGTGGGCACAGTGCCTGCTTCC
CGCCGCACCCCAGCCCCCCTCAAATGCCTTCCGAGAAGCCCATTGAGCAGGGGGCTTGCATTGCACCCCA
GCCTGACAGCCTGGCATCTTGGGATAAAAGCAGCACAGCCCCCTAGGGGCTGCCCTTGCTGTGTGGCGCC
ACCGGCGGTGGAGAACAAGGCTCTATTCAGCCTGTGCCCAGGAAAGGGGATCAGGGGATGCCCAGGCATG
GACAGTGGGTGGCAGGGGGGGAGAGGAGGGCTGTCTGCTTCCCAGAAGTCCAAGGACACAAATGGGTGAG
GGGAGAGCTCTCCCCATAGCTGGGCTGCGGCCCAACCCCACCCCCTCAGGCTATGCCAGGGGGTGTTGCC
AGGGGCACCCGGGCATCGCCAGTCTAGCCCACTCCTTCATAAAGCCCTCGCATCCCAGGAGCGAGCAGAG
CCAGAGCAGGTTGGAGAGGAGACGCATCACCTCCGCTGCTCGCAAGCTTTATTGCGGTAGTTTATCACAG
TTAAATTGCTAACGCAGTCAGTGCTTCTGACACAACAGTCTCGAACTTAAGCTGCAGAAGTTGGTCGTGA
GGCACTGGGCAGGTAAGTATCAAGGTTACAAGACAGGTTTAAGGAGACCAATAGAAACTGGGCTTGTCGA
GACAGAGAAGACTCTTGCGTTTCTGATAGGCACCTATTGGTCTTACTGACATCCACTTTGCCTTTCTCTC
CACAGGTGTCCACTCCCAGTTCAATTACAGCTCTTAAGGCTAGAGTACTTAATACGACTCACTATAGGCT
AGCATGAAGACTATTCACGTGAGTGTCGTAACTCCCGACGGGCCTGTATATGAGGATGACGTTGAAATGG
TGAGCGTCAAAGCAAAAAGTGGCGAGCTCGGTATTCTCCCAGGCCACATTCCCTTGAAAGCTCCCCTAGA
GATCAGTGCCGCACGCCTGAAGAAAGGGGGCAAAACACAGTATATCGCTGTGTCAGGCGGCAACCTCGAA
GTGCGGCCTGACAAGGTGACCATCTATGCCCAGGCAGCCGAGAGGGCTGAGGATATCGATGTCCTGCGCG
CCAAGGCCGCCAAGGAGAGAGCCGAGCGCCGACTCCAATCACAGGTCCTGAGCCACAACGTCTATATCAC
CGCCGACAAGCAGAAGAACGGCATCAAGGCGAACTTCAAGATCCGCCACAACGTGGAGGACGGCAGCATG
CAGCTCGCCGACCACTACCAGCAGAACACCCCCATCGGCGACGGCCCCGTGCTGCTGCCCGACAACCACT
ACCTGAGCACCCAGTCCGTGCTGAGCAAAGACCCTAACGAGAAGCGCGATCACATGGTCCTGCTGGAGTT
CGTGACCGCCGCCGGGATCACTCTCGGCATGGACGAGCTGTACAAGGGCGGTACCGGAGGGAGCATGAGC
AAGGGCGAGGAGCTGTTCACCGGGGTGGTGCCCATCCTGGTCGAGCTGGACGGCGACGTAAACGGCCACA
AGTTCAGCGTGCGCGGCGAGGGCGAGGGCGATGCCACCAACGGCAAGCTGACCCTGAAGTTCATCTGCAC
CACCGGCAAGCTGCCCGTGCCCTGGCCCACCCTCGTGACCACCCTGACCTACGGCGTGCAGTGCTTCAGC
CGCTACCCCGACCACATGAAGCAGCACGACTTCTTCAAGTCCGCCATGCCCGAAGGCTACGTCCAGGAGC
GCACCATCAGCTTCAAGGACGACGGCACCTACAAGACCCGCGCCGAGGTGAAGTTCGAGGGCGACACCCT
GGTGAACCGCATCGAGCTGAAGGGCATCGACTTCAAGGAGGACGGCAACATCCTGGGGCACAAGCTGGAG
TACAACTTTGGGTTGCACGACATCGATTTTAAGCGCGCCGAGCTCGCCCTTAAGCGCGCAATGAATAGGC
TCTCAGTTGCCGAAATGAAGTAGGCGGCCGCTTCGAGCAGACATGATAAGATACATTGATGAGTTTGGAC
AAACCACAACTAGAATGCAGTGAAAAAAATGCTTTATTTGTGAAATTTGTGATGCTATTGCTTTATTTGT
AACCATTATAAGCTGCAATAAACAAGTTAACAACAACAATTGCATTCATTTTATGTTTCAGGTTCAGGGG
GAGATGTGGGAGGTTTTTTAAAGCAAGTAAAACCTCTACAAATGTGGTAAAATCGATAAGGATCTTCCTA
GAGCATGGCTACGTAGATAAGTAGCATGGCGGGTTAATCATTAACTACAAGGAACCCCTAGTGATGGAGT
TGGCCACTCCCTCTCTGCGCGCTCGCTCGCTCACTGAGGCCGGGCGACCAAAGGTCGCCCGACGCCCGGG
CTTTGCCCGGGCGGCCTCAGTGAGCGAGCGAGCGCGCAGCCTTAATTAACCTAATTCACTGGCCGTCGTT
TTACAACGTCGTGACTGGGAAAACCCTGGCGTTACCCAACTTAATCGCCTTGCAGCACATCCCCCTTTCG
CCAGCTGGCGTAATAGCGAAGAGGCCCGCACCGATCGCCCTTCCCAACAGTTGCGCAGCCTGAATGGCGA
ATGGG
[124 nt withheld, positions 3086-3209]
C
[91 nt withheld, positions 3211-3301]
A
[49 nt withheld, positions 3303-3351]
CCTTTGACGTTGGAGTCCACGTTCTTT
[37 nt withheld, positions 3379-3415]
ACCCTATCTCGGTCTATTCTTTTGATTTATAAGGGATTTTGCCGATTTCGGCCTATTGGTTAAAAAATGA
GCTGATTTAACAAAAATTTAACGCGAATTTTAACAAAATATTAACGCTTACAATTTAGGTGGCACTTTTC
GGGGAAATGTGCGCGGAACCCCTATTTGTTTATTTTTCTAAATACATTCAAATATGTATCCGCTCATGAG
ACAATAACCCTGATAAATGCTTCAATAATATTGAAAAAGGAAGAGTATGAGTATTCAACATTTCCGTGTC
GCCCTTATTCCCTTTTTTGCGGCATTTTGCCTTCCTGTTTTTGCTCACCCAGAAACGCTGGTGAAAGTAA
AAGATGCTGAAGATCAGTTGGGTGCACGAGTGGGTTACATCGAACTGGATCTCAACAGCGGTAAGATCCT
TGAGAGTTTTCGCCCCGAAGAACGTTTTCCAATGATGAGCACTTTTAAAGTTCTGCTATGTGGCGCGGTA
TTATCCCGTATTGACGCCGGGCAAGAGCAACTCGGTCGCCGCATACACTATTCTCAGAATGACTTGGTTG
AGTACTCACCAGTCACAGAAAAGCATCTTACGGATGGCATGACAGTAAGAGAATTATGCAGTGCTGCCAT
AACCATGAGTGATAACACTGCGGCCAACTTACTTCTGACAACGATCGGAGGACCGAAGGAGCTAACCGCT
TTTTTGCACAACATGGGGGATCATGTAACTCGCCTTGATCGTTGGGAACCGGAGCTGAATGAAGCCATAC
CAAACGACGAGCGTGACACCACGATGCCTGTAGCAATGGCAACAACGTTGCGCAAACTATTAACTGGCGA
ACTACTTACTCTAGCTTCCCGGCAACAATTAATAGACTGGATGGAGGCGGATAAAGTTGCAGGACCACTT
CTGCGCTCGGCCCTTCCGGCTGGCTGGTTTATTGCTGATAAATCTGGAGCCGGTGAGCGTGGGTCTCGCG
GTATCATTGCAGCACTGGGGCCAGATGGTAAGCCCTCCCGTATCGTAGTTATCTACACGACGGGGAGTCA
GGCAACTATGGATGAACGAAATAGACAGATCGCTGAGATAGGTGCCTCACTGATTAAGCATTGGTAACTG
TCAGACCAAGTTTACTCATATATACTTTAGATTGATTTAAAACTTCATTTTTAATTTAAAAGGATCTAGG
TGAAGATCCTTTTTGATAATCTCATGACCAAAATCCCTTAACGTGAGTTTTCGTTCCACTGAGCGTCAGA
CCCCGTAGAAAAGATCAAAGGATCTTCTTGAGATCCTTTTTTTCTGCGCGTAATCTGCTGCTTGCAAACA
AAAAAACCACCGCTACCAGCGGTGGTTTGTTTGCCGGATCAAGAGCTACCAACTCTTTTTCCGAAGGTAA
CTGGCTTCAGCAGAGCGCAGATACCAAATACTGTTCTTCTAGTGTAGCCGTAGTTAGGCCACCACTTCAA
GAACTCTGTAGCACCGCCTACATACCTCGCTCTGCTAATCCTGTTACCAGTGGCTGCTGCCAGTGGCGAT
AAGTCGTGTCTTACCGGGTTGGACTCAAGACGATAGTTACCGGATAAGGCGCAGCGGTCGGGCTGAACGG
GGGGTTCGTGCACACAGCCCAGCTTGGAGCGAACGACCTACACCGAACTGAGATACCTACAGCGTGAGCT
ATGAGAAAGCGCCACGCTTCCCGAAGGGAGAAAGGCGGACAGGTATCCGGTAAGCGGCAGGGTCGGAACA
GGAGAGCGCACGAGGGAGCTTCCAGGGGGAAACGCCTGGTATCTTTATAGTCCTGTCGGGTTTCGCCACC
TCTGACTTGAGCGTCGATTTTTGTGATGCTCGTCAGGGGGGCGGAGCCTATGGAAAAACGCCAGCAACGC
GGCCTTTTTACGGTTCCTGGCCTTTTGCTGGCCTTTTGCTCACATGTTCTTTCCTGCGTTATCCCCTGAT
TCTGTGGATAACCGTATTACCGCCTTTGAGTGAGCTGATACCGCTCGCCGCAGCCGAACGACCGAGCGCA
GCGAGTCAGTGAGCGAGGAAGCGGAAGAGCGCCCAATACGCAAACCGCCTCTCCCCGCGCGTTGGCCGAT
TCATTAATGCAGCTGGCACGACAGGTTTCCCGACTGGAAAGCGGGCAGTGAGCGCAACGCAAT
Features (pLannotate 1.2.2; 18 found; start..end, strand, type, name):
      1..22      +  protein_bind   CAP binding site: CAP binding activates transcription in the presence of cAMP. E. coli catabolite activator protein
     37..67      +  promoter       lac promoter: promoter for the E. coli lac operon
     75..91      +  protein_bind   lac operator: The lac repressor binds to the lac operator to inhibit transcription in E. coli. This inhibition can be relieved by adding lactose or isopropyl-β-D-thiogalactopyranoside (IPTG). lac repressor encoded by lacI
    152..282     -  repeat_region  AAV2 ITR (fragment): inverted terminal repeat of adeno-associated virus serotype 2 inverted
   1133..1265    +  intron         chimeric intron: chimera between introns from human β-globin and immunoglobulin heavy chain genes
   1310..1328    +  promoter       T7 promoter: promoter for bacteriophage T7 RNA polymerase
   1334..1654    +  CDS            atpC (fragment): ATPE_GEOKA - Experimental evidence at protein level: Swiss-Prot protein existence level 1. Produces ATP from ADP in the presence of a proton gradient across the membrane. From Geobacillus kaustophilus (strain HTA426).
   1667..2386    +  CDS            cEGFP: cEGFP is a basic (constitutively fluorescent) green fluorescent protein published in 2008, derived from Aequorea victoria.
   2399..2470    +  CDS            atpC (fragment): ATPE_BACP3 - Experimental evidence at protein level: Swiss-Prot protein existence level 1. Produces ATP from ADP in the presence of a proton gradient across the membrane. From Bacillus sp. (strain PS3).
   2497..2618    -  polyA_signal   SV40 poly(A) signal: SV40 polyadenylation signal
   2641..2709    -  CDS            large T antigen (fragment): large T antigen from SV40 (simian virus 40)
   2780..2910    +  repeat_region  AAV2 ITR (fragment): inverted terminal repeat of adeno-associated virus serotype 2 inverted
   2924..3081    +  CDS            lacZα (fragment): LacZα fragment of β-galactosidase; lacZ fragment
   3086..3514    +  rep_origin     f1 ori (sequence partly withheld): f1 bacteriophage origin of replication; arrow indicates direction of (+) strand synthesis
   3567..3671    +  promoter       AmpR promoter: bla
   3672..4532    +  CDS            AmpR: β-lactamase; bla; confers resistance to ampicillin, carbenicillin, and related antibiotics
   4703..5291    +  rep_origin     ori: high-copy-number ColE1/pMB1/pBR322/pUC origin of replication
   5474..5566    +  CDS            lacI (fragment): lac repressor; lacI; The lac repressor binds to the lac operator to inhibit transcription in E. coli. This inhibition can be relieved by adding lactose or isopropyl-β-D-thiogalactopyranoside (IPTG).
