[The description below was written by a language model from this plasmid's Addgene catalogue record and pLannotate feature annotations shown in this document.]
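Description:
GfaABC1D-cyto-iATPSnFR1.0 is an AAV transfer plasmid built on the pZAC backbone and designed to express a cytosolic, genetically encoded ATP sensor in astrocytes. The plasmid is maintained in E. coli through a high-copy ColE1/pUC-type origin and selected with ampicillin via the β-lactamase gene. An f1 phage origin and remnants of a lac cloning region (CAP site, lac promoter and operator, lacZα and lacI fragments) are also present as backbone carry-over. The expression cassette lies between two AAV2 inverted terminal repeats, which are the cis elements required for replication and packaging of the intervening DNA into recombinant AAV particles when rep, cap and helper functions are provided separately.

Within the ITRs, the annotated elements are a chimeric β-globin/immunoglobulin intron, which typically improves transcript processing and expression, a short T7 promoter, the sensor coding sequence, and an SV40 polyadenylation signal. The GfaABC1D promoter implied by the construct name, a compact GFAP-derived astrocyte-selective promoter, is not itself annotated in the feature table. It presumably occupies the unannotated stretch between the upstream ITR and the intron. The iATPSnFR1.0 open reading frame appears as a GFP-family fluorescent protein (labelled cEGFP by the annotation tool) inserted between two fragments of the bacterial F0F1-ATP synthase ε subunit (atpC, matched to thermophilic Bacillus/Geobacillus proteins). This fits a single-wavelength sensor in which ATP binding to the ε subunit alters the fluorescence of the embedded fluorescent protein. No membrane-targeting or secretion sequence is annotated, in line with the "cyto" designation. The construct is intended for imaging cytosolic ATP in astrocytes, by AAV delivery or direct plasmid expression.
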