Addgene plasmid #102553: GfaABC1D-cyto-iATPSnFR1.0
Purpose: expresses cytoplasmic ATP sensor in astrocytes
Depositing lab: Baljit Khakh. Depositing organization: University of California, Los Angeles (UCLA). Publication: A genetically encoded single-wavelength sensor for imaging cytosolic and cell surface ATP. Lobas MA, Tao R, Nagai J, Kronschlager MT, Borden PM, Marvin JS, Looger LL, Khakh BS. Nat Commun. 2019 Feb 12;10(1):711. doi: 10.1038/s41467-019-08441-5. PubMed 30755613.
Backbone
  Vector backbone: pZAC
  Vector type: AAV
Growth in bacteria
  Bacterial resistance: Ampicillin, 100 μg/mL
  Growth temperature: 37°C
  Growth strain: NEB Stable
  Copy number: Unknown
Gene/Insert
  Gene/Insert name: iATPSnFR1.0
Terms and licenses: Academic/Nonprofit Terms; Industry Terms: Not Available to Industry
How to cite: GfaABC1D-cyto-iATPSnFR1.0 was a gift from Baljit Khakh (Addgene plasmid # 102553 ; http://n2t.net/addgene:102553 ; RRID:Addgene_102553)
